>Addgene plasmid #192145 | NarCas9_AAV | addgene full sequence | sequence record 387237 | Addgene NGS Result
CCTAAGAAGAAGAGAAAGGTGGAAGATAAACGCCCAGCAGCTACAAAGAAGGCAGGTCAAGCCAAGAAAA
AGAAATCCCACTTCAGACTGAAACAGCTGAACTACATCCTCGGACTTGACCTGGGCATCGCCAGCGTGGG
ATGGGCTGTAGTGGAAATCGACACCGAAGAGAACCCCACCAGACTGATCGATGTGGGCGTTCGGACCTTC
GAACGGGCCGAGGTTCCAAAAACCGGCGACTCTCTGGCTGCTGCGAGACGGCAGGCCAGAAGCGCCAGAC
GGCTGATCAGGCGGCGCACCCACAGGCTGCTGAGAGCCCGGCGCCTACTTAAGAGGGAAGGCATCTTGCA
TGCGGATGACCTGAACGCCGAGGGCCTGGTGAAGGAGCTGCCCAATACCCCTTGGCAGCTTCGGGTCGAC
GGACTCGATAGAAAGCTGATGCCTAAGGAATGGGCCGCCGTGCTGCTGCATCTGGTTAAACACAGAGGAT
ACCTGTCACAGAGGAAAAACGAGAGCGAAGGTGCCGACAAGGAACTGGGCCGGCTGCTGGCTGGCGTGCA
CGAGAACCACCAGGCCCTGCAGAGCTCTGAGTACAGAACCCCTGCTGAACTGGCCGTGAAAAAGTTTCAG
GCTCAGAGCGGCCACATCCGGAACCAGAGAGGCGACTACACCCACACTTTTGACAGAAAGGACCTGCAGC
AGGAGCTGCACCAGCTTTTCGCCGCCCAGCAGAAGTACGGTAATCCCTTCGTGTCCGATGGCCTGAAGCA
GGGCATTGAGACACTGCTGATGCAGCAAAGACCCGCCCTGTCCGGCGACGCCGTGCAGAAGATGCTGGGC
AGATGCACCTTCGAGACAGAAGAGTTTAAGGCAGCCAAGCACACCTACAGCGCCGAGAGATTCATCTGGC
TGACCAAGCTGAACAATCTGCGGATCCAAGAGAACGGCAACGAGAGATGTCTGACCGCCCAGGAAAGAGG
CCAGATCATTGACCTGCCATATAAGAAGGCCAAACTGACATACGCCCAGGTGAGAAAGGAGCTGTCCCTG
CCTGAGAATGCTTTTTTCAAGGGCCTGCGGTACGGCAAAGAGAATGCCGAGACCGCCGCCCTCATGGAAA
TGAAAGCCTACCACGCCATCCGGAAGGCCCTGGAAAAAGCCGGCCTGAAAACCGAGTGGCAAGGCCTGGC
TTGCAAGCCTGAACTGCTGGATGCCATCGGCACCGTGTTCAGCCTGTACAAGACAGACGAAGATATCTCC
ACAAGACTGCAGGGGCAGCTGAGCGAGGACGTGATCAACGCCCTGCTGGCTGGACTAAACTTCGACAAGT
TCATCCAGCTGAGCCTGAAAGCTTTGTCCAAGATCTTGCCTCTGATGGAACAGGGCCAACGCTACGACGA
AGCCCACGCCGCCCTGTACGTGAGAAGCACACCTCAGCCTCAGCGGCTGCTGCCACAGATCACAGCCGAC
GAGATCTGCAACCCCGTGGTGCTGAGAACCCTGAGCCAGGCCAGGAAGGTGATCAACGCTATCGTGCGGA
GATACGGCTCTCCAGCCAGAATCCACATCGAGACAGGACGGGAAGTCGGCAAGAGCTTCAAGGACAGACA
GGAGATTCAGAAGAGACAGGAGGATAACCACAAGGAACGGAAGCAGGCCGCCGAAAAGTTCCTGGAATAC
TTCCCCAACTTCGTGGGCCAGCCAAAGGCCAAGGACATCCTGAAGCTGCGGCTGTACCAGCACCAGCACG
GCCAGTGCCTCTACAGCGGCAAGACCCTTGACATCTGTAGACTGAATGAGAAAGGCTACGCCGAGATTGA
CCACGCCCTGCCTTTCAGCCGGACCTGGGACGACAGCTTTAACAACAAGGTGCTGGTCCTGGCTGGAGAG
AACCAGAACAAAGGCAATCAGACACCTTACGAGTGGCTGGGAGGAGCCTCTAACAGCCCTAGATGGCAGG
AATTCGTGGCCAGAGTGGGATCTAGCCGGTTTCACCACAGCAAGAAGCAGCGGATCCTGCTCAGACAGCT
AGACGAGGAGGGCTTTAAGGAAAGAAACCTGAACGACACCAGATACGTGGCCAGATTCCTCTGTAAATTC
ATCGAGGAAAACATGCTGCTGCTGGGACGCGGAAAGAGAAGGGTGTTCGCTAGCAACGGCCAGATCACCA
GCTTCCTGAGAAGCAGATGGGGCCTGAGAAAGGTGAGAGAGGAAAATGACCGGCACCACGCCCTGGATGC
CGTGGTGGTGGCCTGCAGCACCGTGGCCATTCAGCAAAGAATCACATATTTCGTCAGACAGCGCGAAATG
AACATCTTCGATGGCGAGCTGATCGATAAGGAGACCAGCGAAGTCTCAAGACCTTACTTTCCTCAGCCTT
GGGATTTCTTCAGACAGGAAGTGATGATGCGGGTGTTCGGCAAGCCCGACGGCGACCCTAGCTTCCCTGA
GGCCGACACAAAGGAAACGCTGTGCACCCTGCTGGAGACCCGGCTGAGCTCTAGACCTCAAGCTGTGCAC
GAGTATGTGACTCCCCTGTTCGTGTCTAGAGCCCCTACCCGGAAGATGAGCGGCCAGGGACACAAGGAAA
CCGTGAAGTCTGCCAAGCTGCTGCATGAGGGCAAGTCCGTGCTGAGAGTGCCTCTGACCCAGCTGAAACC
AAACCTGCTGGAAAAAATGGTGAACAGAGATAGAGAGCCTCAGCTGTACGAGGCCCTGAAGGAGAGACTG
GCCGCTTATGGCAATGATCCCGCCAAGGCCTTCGCCACCGAGTTCAGAAAGAAGGGCGGACAACTGGTGA
AGGCTGTCCGCGTTGAAGATACACAGAAGTCTGGCGTGCTGCTGCACAAGGGCACCGGCGTGGCCGATAA
CGCCACAATGGTGCGGGTGGACGTGTTCGAGAAGTCCGGAAAGTACTACCTGGTGCCTATCTACAGTTGG
CAAGTGGCCCAGGGAATCCTGCCTAACAAGGCCGTGATCCAGGGCAAGGACGAGAAGAACTGGGATGAGA
TGGACGAGACCTACACATTCAAGTTTAGCATGTACCCTAATGACCTGGTGGAAATCAACACAGGCAAACA
ACGACTGTTTGGCTATTACATCGGCCTGGACCGGGCCACAGGCGCCATCAGCATCAGAGAGCACGACCTG
GACAATTTCAAGGGGAAGAACGGCATCTACCGGGTGGGCGTGAAAACCGCAATCAGCTTTAAAAAGTACC
AGACCGATGAGCTGGGCAAGGTGGTGGTGCCCTGCAGACCTAAGAAAAGACTGCCCGTGAGGAAGCGGCC
CGCAGCAACCAAGAAGGCAGGACAGGCCAAGAAGAAGAAGTACCCCTATGACGTGCCTGACTACGCCGGG
TATCCCTACGACGTGCCTGATTACGCCGGGTCCTATCCCTACGACGTGCCAGATTACGCTGCAGCTCCAG
CAGCGAAGAAAAAGAAGCTGGATTAAGATCTTTTTCCCTCTGCCAAAAATTATGGGGACATCATGAAGCC
CCTTGAGCATCTGACTTCTGGCTAATAAAGGAAATTTATTTTCATTGCAATAGTGTGTTGGAATTTTTTG
TGTCTCTCACTCGGCGGCCGCAGGAACCCCTAGTGATGGAGTTGGCCACTCCCTCTCTGCGCGCTCGCTC
GCTCACTGAGGCCGGGCGACCAAAGGTCGCCCGACGCCCGGGCTTTGCCCGGGCGGCCTCAGTGAGCGAG
CGAGCGCGCAGCTGCCTGCAGGGGCGCCTGATGCGGTATTTTCTCCTTACGCATCTGTGCGGTATTTCAC
ACCGCATA
[95 nt withheld, positions 3789-3883]
T
[46 nt withheld, positions 3885-3930]
C
[141 nt withheld, positions 3932-4072]
CCTTTGACGTTGGAGTCCACGTTCTTT
[37 nt withheld, positions 4100-4136]
ACTCTATCTCGGGCTATTCTTTTGATTTATAAGGGATTTTGCCGATTTCGGTCTATTGGTTAAAAAATGA
GCTGATTTAACAAAAATTTAACGCGAATTTTAACAAAATATTAACGTTTACAATTTTATGGTGCACTCTC
AGTACAATCTGCTCTGATGCCGCATAGTTAAGCCAGCCCCGACACCCGCCAACACCCGCTGACGCGCCCT
GACGGGCTTGTCTGCTCCCGGCATCCGCTTACAGACAAGCTGTGACCGTCTCCGGGAGCTGCATGTGTCA
GAGGTTTTCACCGTCATCACCGAAACGCGCGAGACGAAAGGGCCTCGTGATACGCCTATTTTTATAGGTT
AATGTCATGATAATAATGGTTTCTTAGACGTCAGGTGGCACTTTTCGGGGAAATGTGCGCGGAACCCCTA
TTTGTTTATTTTTCTAAATACATTCAAATATGTATCCGCTCATGAGACAATAACCCTGATAAATGCTTCA
ATAATATTGAAAAAGGAAGAGTATGAGTATTCAACATTTCCGTGTCGCCCTTATTCCCTTTTTTGCGGCA
TTTTGCCTTCCTGTTTTTGCTCACCCAGAAACGCTGGTGAAAGTAAAAGATGCTGAAGATCAGTTGGGTG
CACGAGTGGGTTACATCGAACTGGATCTCAACAGCGGTAAGATCCTTGAGAGTTTTCGCCCCGAAGAACG
TTTTCCAATGATGAGCACTTTTAAAGTTCTGCTATGTGGCGCGGTATTATCCCGTATTGACGCCGGGCAA
GAGCAACTCGGTCGCCGCATACACTATTCTCAGAATGACTTGGTTGAGTACTCACCAGTCACAGAAAAGC
ATCTTACGGATGGCATGACAGTAAGAGAATTATGCAGTGCTGCCATAACCATGAGTGATAACACTGCGGC
CAACTTACTTCTGACAACGATCGGAGGACCGAAGGAGCTAACCGCTTTTTTGCACAACATGGGGGATCAT
GTAACTCGCCTTGATCGTTGGGAACCGGAGCTGAATGAAGCCATACCAAACGACGAGCGTGACACCACGA
TGCCTGTAGCAATGGCAACAACGTTGCGCAAACTATTAACTGGCGAACTACTTACTCTAGCTTCCCGGCA
ACAATTAATAGACTGGATGGAGGCGGATAAAGTTGCAGGACCACTTCTGCGCTCGGCCCTTCCGGCTGGC
TGGTTTATTGCTGATAAATCTGGAGCCGGTGAGCGTGGAAGCCGCGGTATCATTGCAGCACTGGGGCCAG
ATGGTAAGCCCTCCCGTATCGTAGTTATCTACACGACGGGGAGTCAGGCAACTATGGATGAACGAAATAG
ACAGATCGCTGAGATAGGTGCCTCACTGATTAAGCATTGGTAACTGTCAGACCAAGTTTACTCATATATA
CTTTAGATTGATTTAAAACTTCATTTTTAATTTAAAAGGATCTAGGTGAAGATCCTTTTTGATAATCTCA
TGACCAAAATCCCTTAACGTGAGTTTTCGTTCCACTGAGCGTCAGACCCCGTAGAAAAGATCAAAGGATC
TTCTTGAGATCCTTTTTTTCTGCGCGTAATCTGCTGCTTGCAAACAAAAAAACCACCGCTACCAGCGGTG
GTTTGTTTGCCGGATCAAGAGCTACCAACTCTTTTTCCGAAGGTAACTGGCTTCAGCAGAGCGCAGATAC
CAAATACTGTTCTTCTAGTGTAGCCGTAGTTAGGCCACCACTTCAAGAACTCTGTAGCACCGCCTACATA
CCTCGCTCTGCTAATCCTGTTACCAGTGGCTGCTGCCAGTGGCGATAAGTCGTGTCTTACCGGGTTGGAC
TCAAGACGATAGTTACCGGATAAGGCGCAGCGGTCGGGCTGAACGGGGGGTTCGTGCACACAGCCCAGCT
TGGAGCGAACGACCTACACCGAACTGAGATACCTACAGCGTGAGCTATGAGAAAGCGCCACGCTTCCCGA
AGGGAGAAAGGCGGACAGGTATCCGGTAAGCGGCAGGGTCGGAACAGGAGAGCGCACGAGGGAGCTTCCA
GGGGGAAACGCCTGGTATCTTTATAGTCCTGTCGGGTTTCGCCACCTCTGACTTGAGCGTCGATTTTTGT
GATGCTCGTCAGGGGGGCGGAGCCTATGGAAAAACGCCAGCAACGCGGCCTTTTTACGGTTCCTGGCCTT
TTGCTGGCCTTTTGCTCACATGTCCTGCAGGCAGCTGCGCGCTCGCTCGCTCACTGAGGCCGCCCGGGCG
TCGGGCGACCTTTGGTCGCCCGGCCTCAGTGAGCGAGCGAGCGCGCAGAGAGGGAGTGGCCAACTCCATC
ACTAGGGGTTCCTGCGGCCTCTAGAGTTTAAACAAAAAAATAAACGATGCCCCTTAAAGCAGAAGCTTTA
AGGGGCAGAGCGTTGCGGCACATCTTTTCAGACGGCCTTATTGTAGCAACGGTTCTCATTTCGTTTCCGA
AATGAGAAAGGGAGCTACAACTGAAGAGCTGGAATGCTCTTCCGGTGTTTCGTCCTTTCCACAAGATATA
TAAAGCCAAGAAATCGAAATACTTTCAAGTTACGGTAAGCATATGATAGTCCATTTTAAAACATAATTTT
AAAACTGCAAACTACCCAAGAAATTATTACTTTCTACGTCACGTATTTTGTACTAATATCTTTGTGTTTA
CAGTCAAATTAATTCTAATTATCTCTCTAACAGCCTTGTATCGTATATGCAAATATGAAGGAATCATGGG
AAATAGGCCCTCTTCCTGCCCGACCTTGACGTCGACTCTAGAATGGAGGCGGTACTATGTAGATGAGAAT
TCAGGAGCAAACTGGGAAAAGCAACTGCTTCCAAATATTTGTGATTTTTACAGTGTAGTTTTGGAAAAAC
TCTTAGCCTACCAATTCTTCTAAGTGTTTTAAAATGTGGGAGCCAGTACACATGAAGTTATAGAGTGTTT
TAATGAGGCTTAAATATTTACCGTAACTATGAAATGCTACGCATATCATGCTGTTCAGGCTCCGTGGCCA
CGCAACTCATACTTAAGCAGACAGTGGTTCAAAGTTTTTTTCTTCCATTTCAGGTGTCGTGAACACCGCC
ACCATGGTG
Features (pLannotate 1.2.2; 18 found; start..end, strand, type, name):
     82..3282    +  CDS            cas9: CAS9_NEIMA - Experimental evidence at protein level: Swiss-Prot protein existence level 1. CRISPR (clustered regularly interspaced short palindromic repeat) is an adaptive immune system that provides protection against mobile genetic elements (viruses, transposable elements and conjugative plasmids). CRISPR clusters contain spacers, sequences complementary to antecedent mobile elements, and target invading nucleic acids. CRISPR clusters are transcribed and processed into CRISPR RNA (crRNA). In type II CRISPR systems correct processing of pre-crRNA requires a trans- encoded small RNA (tracrRNA)
   3361..3383    +  CDS            3xHA (fragment): three tandem HA epitope tags
   3400..3420    +  CDS            HA (fragment): HA (human influenza hemagglutinin) epitope tag
   3427..3453    +  CDS            NLS: nuclear localization signal (Makkerh et al., 1996)
   3524..3579    +  polyA_signal   β-globin poly(A) signal: rabbit β-globin polyadenylation signal (Gil and Proudfoot, 1987)
   3592..3732    +  repeat_region  AAV2 ITR: inverted terminal repeat of adeno-associated virus serotype 2 inverted
   3737..3788    -  misc_feature   bom (fragment): basis of mobility region from pBR322
   3807..4262    +  rep_origin     f1 ori (sequence partly withheld): f1 bacteriophage origin of replication; arrow indicates direction of (+) strand synthesis
   4263..4312    -  misc_feature   bom (fragment): basis of mobility region from pBR322
   4414..4449    -  CDS            rop (fragment): Rop protein, which maintains plasmids at low copy number; rop
   4544..4648    +  promoter       AmpR promoter: bla
   4649..5509    +  CDS            AmpR: β-lactamase; bla; confers resistance to ampicillin, carbenicillin, and related antibiotics
   5680..6268    +  rep_origin     ori: high-copy-number ColE1/pMB1/pBR322/pUC origin of replication
   6341..6368    +  repeat_region  AAV2 ITR (fragment): inverted terminal repeat of adeno-associated virus serotype 2 inverted
   6397..6424    +  repeat_region  AAV2 ITR (fragment): inverted terminal repeat of adeno-associated virus serotype 2 inverted
   6487..6579    -  misc_RNA       Nm tracrRNA: trans-activating CRISPR RNA for the Neisseria meningitidis CRISPR/Cas9 system (Hou et al., 2013)
   6638..6878    -  promoter       U6 promoter: RNA polymerase III promoter for human U6 snRNA
   7164..7199    +  intron         EF-1α intron A (fragment): truncated intron upstream of the start codon of human EF-1α
