[The description below was written by a language model from this plasmid's Addgene catalogue record and pLannotate feature annotations shown in this document.]
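Description:
NarCas9_AAV is an all-in-one AAV transfer plasmid for mammalian expression of NarCas9, a synthetic coding sequence for a type II-C Cas9 ortholog, together with a cloning site for a single guide RNA. It is built on an AAV2 ITR vector backbone. One intact AAV2 inverted terminal repeat and two short ITR fragments at the opposite end are annotated; these flank the payload, so the cassette lying between them can be packaged into recombinant AAV particles when helper functions are supplied. In bacteria the plasmid is maintained by a high-copy ColE1/pUC-type origin and selected through the β-lactamase (ampicillin resistance) gene. An f1 phage origin and small remnants of pBR322 bom and rop sequences are also present in the backbone.

The Cas9 open reading frame of roughly 3.2 kb is annotated by similarity to the Neisseria meningitidis Cas9, consistent with NarCas9 being a closely related compact ortholog. It is followed by HA epitope tag sequence, a nuclear localization signal and a rabbit β-globin polyadenylation signal. The promoter driving Cas9 is not clearly identified. Only a short fragment of the EF-1α intron A is annotated just upstream of the coding region, which hints at an EF-1α-derived element but does not establish it. On the opposite strand, a human U6 RNA polymerase III promoter is followed by a scaffold annotated as N. meningitidis-type tracrRNA, forming the sgRNA backbone into which a target spacer would be inserted. The record does not describe the cloning site itself. The construct is intended for genome editing in mammalian cells by transfection or AAV delivery, in the context of work characterising the PAM preferences of related type II-C Cas9 enzymes.
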