Addgene plasmid #192145: NarCas9_AAV
Purpose: Expresses NarCas9?and cloning backbone for sgRNA
Depositing lab: Yongming Wang. Depositing organization: Fudan University. Publication: Closely related type II-C Cas9 orthologs recognize diverse PAMs. Wei J, Hou L, Liu J, Wang Z, Gao S, Qi T, Gao S, Sun S, Wang Y. Elife. 2022 Aug 12;11. pii: 77825. doi: 10.7554/eLife.77825. PubMed 35959889.
Backbone
  Vector backbone: AAV2 ITR vector
  Vector type: Mammalian Expression, AAV
Growth in bacteria
  Bacterial resistance: Ampicillin, 100 μg/mL
  Growth temperature: 37°C
  Growth strain: NEB Stable
  Copy number: High Copy
Gene/Insert
  Gene/Insert name: NarCas9
  Species: Synthetic
  Cloning method: Gibson Cloning
Terms and licenses: Academic/Nonprofit Terms; Industry Terms: Not Available to Industry
How to cite: NarCas9_AAV was a gift from Yongming Wang (Addgene plasmid # 192145 ; http://n2t.net/addgene:192145 ; RRID:Addgene_192145)
